Addgene plasmid #230052: pAAV-puro_TRE3VG_mCherry-Responder
Purpose: It presents the TRE3VG inducible promoter allowing the dox-dependent inducible activation of mCherry through the OPTi-OX platform
Depositing lab: Alessandro Bertero. Depositing organization: University of Turin. Publication: Overcoming the Silencing of Doxycycline-Inducible Promoters in hiPSC-derived Cardiomyocytes. Guichardaz M, Bottini S, Balmas E, Bertero A. Open Res Eur. 2024 Dec 18;4:266. doi: 10.12688/openreseurope.19024.1. eCollection 2024. PubMed 39926351.
Backbone
  Vector backbone: pAAV-puro_TRE3VG_EGFP-Responder
  Backbone size w/o insert (bp): 5933
  Vector type: Mammalian Expression
  Selectable markers: Puromycin
Growth in bacteria
  Bacterial resistance: Ampicillin, 100 μg/mL
  Growth temperature: 37°C
  Growth strain: NEB Stable
  Copy number: High Copy
Gene/Insert
  Gene/Insert name: mCherry
  Species: Synthetic
  Insert size (bp): 711
Terms and licenses: Academic/Nonprofit Terms; Industry Terms: Not Available to Industry
How to cite: pAAV-puro_TRE3VG_mCherry-Responder was a gift from Alessandro Bertero (Addgene plasmid # 230052 ; http://n2t.net/addgene:230052 ; RRID:Addgene_230052)
