[The description below was written by a language model from this plasmid's Addgene catalogue record and pLannotate feature annotations shown in this document.]
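Description:
pAAV-puro_TRE3VG_mCherry-Responder is a mammalian expression and gene-targeting plasmid of about 6.6 kb. It is designed to place a doxycycline-inducible mCherry reporter into the human AAVS1 safe-harbour locus (intron 1 of PPP1R12C). Despite the "pAAV" name, the feature table shows no AAV inverted terminal repeats. Instead, the payload is flanked by left and right AAVS1 homology arms, which marks it as a donor template for homology-directed integration rather than a viral packaging vector. It derives from the corresponding EGFP responder plasmid, with the 711 bp synthetic mCherry coding sequence as the insert. In bacteria it is maintained through a high-copy ColE1/pUC-type origin and selected with ampicillin via β-lactamase. The remaining annotated fragments (lac promoter/operator, lacZα, lacI, rop, bom) are leftovers of the cloning backbone.

Between the homology arms lie two units. The first is a promoterless selection cassette made up of a splice acceptor, the puromycin N-acetyltransferase gene and a bGH polyadenylation signal. Because it has no promoter of its own, puromycin resistance should depend on splicing into the endogenous PPP1R12C transcript, which would enrich for correctly targeted clones. The second is the third-generation Tet-responsive promoter (TRE3VG in the catalogue entry, annotated as TRE3GV) driving mCherry, terminated by an SV40 poly(A) signal.

No transactivator is annotated in this plasmid. It acts as the "responder" half of the OPTi-OX system, so mCherry is induced by doxycycline only in cells that also carry a Tet-On transactivator supplied separately. The associated publication concerns silencing of doxycycline-inducible promoters in cardiomyocytes derived from human induced pluripotent stem cells, which suggests the red reporter is used to read out inducible promoter activity in that setting.
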