Features (pLannotate 1.2.2; 20 found; start..end, strand, type, name):
     12..43      +  misc_feature   MCS (fragment): pUC18/19 multiple cloning site
    102..185     +  CDS            large T antigen (fragment): large T antigen from SV40 (simian virus 40)
    208..289     +  polyA_signal   SV40 poly(A) signal: SV40 polyadenylation signal
    315..1151    +  misc_feature   HA-R: right homology arm from the adeno-associated virus integration site (AAVS1) within intron 1 of the human PPP1R12C gene
   1194..1210    -  protein_bind   lac operator: The lac repressor binds to the lac operator to inhibit transcription in E. coli. This inhibition can be relieved by adding lactose or isopropyl-β-D-thiogalactopyranoside (IPTG). lac repressor encoded by lacI
   1218..1248    -  promoter       lac promoter: promoter for the E. coli lac operon
   1263..1284    -  protein_bind   CAP binding site: CAP binding activates transcription in the presence of cAMP. E. coli catabolite activator protein
   1297..1389    -  CDS            lacI (fragment): lac repressor; lacI; The lac repressor binds to the lac operator to inhibit transcription in E. coli. This inhibition can be relieved by adding lactose or isopropyl-β-D-thiogalactopyranoside (IPTG).
   1572..2160    -  rep_origin     ori: high-copy-number ColE1/pMB1/pBR322/pUC origin of replication
   2331..3191    -  CDS            AmpR: β-lactamase; bla; confers resistance to ampicillin, carbenicillin, and related antibiotics
   3192..3296    -  promoter       AmpR promoter: bla
   3391..3426    +  CDS            rop (fragment): Rop protein, which maintains plasmids at low copy number; rop
   3528..3627    +  misc_feature   bom (fragment): basis of mobility region from pBR322
   3633..3790    -  CDS            lacZα (fragment): LacZα fragment of β-galactosidase; lacZ fragment
   3975..4476    +  misc_feature   HA-L: left homology arm from the adeno-associated virus integration site (AAVS1) within intron 1 of the human PPP1R12C gene
   4603..4628    +  misc_feature   SA: splice acceptor site
   4715..5314    +  CDS            PuroR: puromycin N-acetyltransferase; pac from Streptomyces alboniger; confers resistance to puromycin
   5352..5576    +  polyA_signal   bGH poly(A) signal: bovine growth hormone polyadenylation signal
   5583..5932    +  promoter       TRE3GV promoter: 3rd-generation Tet-responsive promoter that can be activated by binding of Tet-On® 3G, optimized for retroviral and lentiviral vectors
   5945..8       +  CDS            mCherry (across the origin): mCherry is a basic (constitutively fluorescent) red fluorescent protein published in 2004, derived from Discosoma sp.. It is reported to be a very rapidly-maturing monomer with low acid sensitivity.
>Addgene plasmid #230052 | pAAV-puro_TRE3VG_mCherry-Responder | addgene full sequence | sequence record 456994 | Addgene NGS Result
TGTACAAGTAAGAATTCGAGCTCGGTACCCGGGGATCCTCTAGTCAGCTGACGCGTGCTAGCGCGGCCGC
ATCGATAAGCTTGTCGACGATATCTCTAGAGGATCATAATCAGCCATACCACATTTGTAGAGGTTTTACT
TGCTTTAAAAAACCTCCCACACCTCCCCCTGAACCTGAAACATAAAATGAATGCAATTGTTGTTGTTAAC
TTGTTTATTGCAGCTTATAATGGTTACAAATAAAGCAATAGCATCACAAATTTCACAAATAAAGCATTTT
TTTCACTGCCTTGACAGTACTCTTAAGTCGACTTACTAGGGACAGGATTGGTGACAGAAAAGCCCCATCC
TTAGGCCTCCTCCTTCCTAGTCTCCTGATATTGGGTCTAACCCCCACCTCCTGTTAGGCAGATTCCTTAT
CTGGTGACACACCCCCATTTCCTGGAGCCATCTCTCTCCTTGCCAGAACCTCTAAGGTTTGCTTACGATG
GAGCCAGAGAGGATCCTGGGAGGGAGAGCTTGGCAGGGGGTGGGAGGGAAGGGGGGGATGCGTGACCTGC
CCGGTTCTCAGTGGCCACCCTGCGCTACCCTCTCCCAGAACCTGAGCTGCTCTGACGCGGCTGTCTGGTG
CGTTTCACTGATCCTGGTGCTGCAGCTTCCTTACACTTCCCAAGAGGAGAAGCAGTTTGGAAAAACAAAA
TCAGAATAAGTTGGTCCTGAGTTCTAACTTTGGCTCTTCACCTTTCTAGTCCCCAATTTATATTGTTCCT
CCGTGCGTCAGTTTTACCTGTGAGATAAGGCCAGTAGCCAGCCCCGTCCTGGCAGGGCTGTGGTGAGGAG
GGGGGTGTCCGTGTGGAAAACTCCCTTTGTGAGAATGGTGCGTCCTAGGTGTTCACCAGGTCGTGGCCGC
CTCTACTCCCTTTCTCTTTCTCCATCCTTCTTTCCTTAAAGAGTCCCCAGTGCTATCTGGGACATATTCC
TCCGCCCAGAGCAGGGTCCCGCTTCCCTAAGGCCCTGCTCTGGGCTTCTGGGTTTGAGTCCTTGGCAAGC
CCAGGAGAGGCGCTCAGGCTTCCCTGTCCCCCTTCCTCGTCCACCATCTCATGCCCCTGGCTCTCCTGCC
CCTTCCCTACAGGGGTTCCTGGCTCTGCTCTAAGCTTGGCGTAATCATGGTCATAGCTGTTTCCTGTGTG
AAATTGTTATCCGCTCACAATTCCACACAACATACGAGCCGGAAGCATAAAGTGTAAAGCCTGGGGTGCC
TAATGAGTGAGCTAACTCACATTAATTGCGTTGCGCTCACTGCCCGCTTTCCAGTCGGGAAACCTGTCGT
GCCAGCTGCATTAATGAATCGGCCAACGCGCGGGGAGAGGCGGTTTGCGTATTGGGCGCTCTTCCGCTTC
CTCGCTCACTGACTCGCTGCGCTCGGTCGTTCGGCTGCGGCGAGCGGTATCAGCTCACTCAAAGGCGGTA
ATACGGTTATCCACAGAATCAGGGGATAACGCAGGAAAGAACATGTGAGCAAAAGGCCAGCAAAAGGCCA
GGAACCGTAAAAAGGCCGCGTTGCTGGCGTTTTTCCATAGGCTCCGCCCCCCTGACGAGCATCACAAAAA
TCGACGCTCAAGTCAGAGGTGGCGAAACCCGACAGGACTATAAAGATACCAGGCGTTTCCCCCTGGAAGC
TCCCTCGTGCGCTCTCCTGTTCCGACCCTGCCGCTTACCGGATACCTGTCCGCCTTTCTCCCTTCGGGAA
GCGTGGCGCTTTCTCATAGCTCACGCTGTAGGTATCTCAGTTCGGTGTAGGTCGTTCGCTCCAAGCTGGG
CTGTGTGCACGAACCCCCCGTTCAGCCCGACCGCTGCGCCTTATCCGGTAACTATCGTCTTGAGTCCAAC
CCGGTAAGACACGACTTATCGCCACTGGCAGCAGCCACTGGTAACAGGATTAGCAGAGCGAGGTATGTAG
GCGGTGCTACAGAGTTCTTGAAGTGGTGGCCTAACTACGGCTACACTAGAAGAACAGTATTTGGTATCTG
CGCTCTGCTGAAGCCAGTTACCTTCGGAAAAAGAGTTGGTAGCTCTTGATCCGGCAAACAAACCACCGCT
GGTAGCGGTGGTTTTTTTGTTTGCAAGCAGCAGATTACGCGCAGAAAAAAAGGATCTCAAGAAGATCCTT
TGATCTTTTCTACGGGGTCTGACGCTCAGTGGAACGAAAACTCACGTTAAGGGATTTTGGTCATGAGATT
ATCAAAAAGGATCTTCACCTAGATCCTTTTAAATTAAAAATGAAGTTTTAAATCAATCTAAAGTATATAT
GAGTAAACTTGGTCTGACAGTTACCAATGCTTAATCAGTGAGGCACCTATCTCAGCGATCTGTCTATTTC
GTTCATCCATAGTTGCCTGACTCCCCGTCGTGTAGATAACTACGATACGGGAGGGCTTACCATCTGGCCC
CAGTGCTGCAATGATACCGCGAGACCCACGCTCACCGGCTCCAGATTTATCAGCAATAAACCAGCCAGCC
GGAAGGGCCGAGCGCAGAAGTGGTCCTGCAACTTTATCCGCCTCCATCCAGTCTATTAATTGTTGCCGGG
AAGCTAGAGTAAGTAGTTCGCCAGTTAATAGTTTGCGCAACGTTGTTGCCATTGCTACAGGCATCGTGGT
GTCACGCTCGTCGTTTGGTATGGCTTCATTCAGCTCCGGTTCCCAACGATCAAGGCGAGTTACATGATCC
CCCATGTTGTGCAAAAAAGCGGTTAGCTCCTTCGGTCCTCCGATCGTTGTCAGAAGTAAGTTGGCCGCAG
TGTTATCACTCATGGTTATGGCAGCACTGCATAATTCTCTTACTGTCATGCCATCCGTAAGATGCTTTTC
TGTGACTGGTGAGTACTCAACCAAGTCATTCTGAGAATAGTGTATGCGGCGACCGAGTTGCTCTTGCCCG
GCGTCAATACGGGATAATACCGCGCCACATAGCAGAACTTTAAAAGTGCTCATCATTGGAAAACGTTCTT
CGGGGCGAAAACTCTCAAGGATCTTACCGCTGTTGAGATCCAGTTCGATGTAACCCACTCGTGCACCCAA
CTGATCTTCAGCATCTTTTACTTTCACCAGCGTTTCTGGGTGAGCAAAAACAGGAAGGCAAAATGCCGCA
AAAAAGGGAATAAGGGCGACACGGAAATGTTGAATACTCATACTCTTCCTTTTTCAATATTATTGAAGCA
TTTATCAGGGTTATTGTCTCATGAGCGGATACATATTTGAATGTATTTAGAAAAATAAACAAATAGGGGT
TCCGCGCACATTTCCCCGAAAAGTGCCACCTGACGTCTAAGAAACCATTATTATCATGACATTAACCTAT
AAAAATAGGCGTATCACGAGGCCCTTTCGTCTCGCGCGTTTCGGTGATGACGGTGAAAACCTCTGACACA
TGCAGCTCCCGGAGACGGTCACAGCTTGTCTGTAAGCGGATGCCGGGAGCAGACAAGCCCGTCAGGGCGC
GTCAGCGGGTGTTGGCGGGTGTCGGGGCTGGCTTAACTATGCGGCATCAGAGCAGATTGTACTGAGAGTG
CACCATATGCGGTGTGAAATACCGCACAGATGCGTAAGGAGAAAATACCGCATCAGGCGCCATTCGCCAT
TCAGGCTGCGCAACTGTTGGGAAGGGCGATCGGTGCGGGCCTCTTCGCTATTACGCCAGCTGGCGAAAGG
GGGATGTGCTGCAAGGCGATTAAGTTGGGTAACGCCAGGGTTTTCCCAGTCACGACGTTGTAAAACGACG
GCCAGTGAATTGTGCTTTCTCTGACCAGCATTCTCTCCCCTGGGCCTGTGCCGCTTTCTGTCTGTAGCTT
GTGGCCTGGGTCACCTCTACGGCTGGCCCAGATCCTTCCCTGCCGCCTCCTTCAGGTTCCGTCTTCCTCC
ACTCCCTCTTCCCCTTGCTCTCTGCTGTGTTGCTGCCCAAGGATGCTCTTTCCGGAGCACTTCCTTCTCG
GCGCTGCACCACGTGATGTCCTCTGAGCGGATCCTCCCCGTGTCTGGGTCCTCTCCGGGCATCTCTCCTC
CCTCACCCAACCCCATGCCGTCTTCACTCGCTGGGTTCCCTTTTCCTTCTCCTTCTGGGGCCTGTGCCAT
CTCTCGTTTCTTAGGATGGCCTTCTCCGACGGATGTCTCCCTTGCGTCCCGCCTCCCCTTCTTGTAGGCC
TGCATCATCACCGTTTTTCTGGACAACCCCAAAGTACCCCGTCTCCCTGGCTTTAGCCACCTCTCCATCC
TCTTGCTTTCTTTGCCTGGACACCCCGTTCTCCTGTGGATTCGGGTCACCTCTCACTCCTTTCATTTGGG
CAGCTCCCCTACCCCCCTTACCTCTCTAGTCTGTGCTAGCTCTTCCAGCCCCCTGTCATGGCATCTTCCA
GGGGTCCGAGAGCTCAGCTAGTCTTCTTCCTCCAACCCGGGCCCCTATGTCCACTTCAGGACAGCATGTT
TGCTGCCTCCAGGGATCCTGTGTCCCCGAGCTGGGACCACCTTATATTCCCAGGGCCGGTTAATGTGGCT
CTGGTTCTGGGTACTTTTATCTGTCCCCTCCACCCCACAGTGGGGCAAGCTTCTGACCTCTTCTCTTCCT
CCCACAGGGCCTCGAGAGATCTGGCAGCGGAGAGGGCAGAGGAAGTCTTCTAACATGCGGTGACGTGGAG
GAGAATCCCGGCCCTAGGCTCGAGATGACCGAGTACAAGCCCACGGTGCGCCTCGCCACCCGCGACGACG
TCCCCAGGGCCGTACGCACCCTCGCCGCCGCGTTCGCCGACTACCCCGCCACGCGCCACACCGTCGATCC
GGACCGCCACATCGAGCGGGTCACCGAGCTGCAAGAACTCTTCCTCACGCGCGTCGGGCTCGACATCGGC
AAGGTGTGGGTCGCGGACGACGGCGCCGCGGTGGCGGTCTGGACCACGCCGGAGAGCGTCGAAGCGGGGG
CGGTGTTCGCCGAGATCGGCCCGCGCATGGCCGAGTTGAGCGGTTCCCGGCTGGCCGCGCAGCAACAGAT
GGAAGGCCTCCTGGCGCCGCACCGGCCCAAGGAGCCCGCGTGGTTCCTGGCCACCGTCGGCGTCTCGCCC
GACCACCAGGGCAAGGGTCTGGGCAGCGCCGTCGTGCTCCCCGGAGTGGAGGCGGCCGAGCGCGCCGGGG
TGCCCGCCTTCCTGGAGACCTCCGCGCCCCGCAACCTCCCCTTCTACGAGCGGCTCGGCTTCACCGTCAC
CGCCGACGTCGAGGTGCCCGAAGGACCGCGCACCTGGTGCATGACCCGCAAGCCCGGTGCCTGATCTAGA
GGGCCCGTTTAAACCCGCTGATCAGCCTCGACTGTGCCTTCTAGTTGCCAGCCATCTGTTGTTTGCCCCT
CCCCCGTGCCTTCCTTGACCCTGGAAGGTGCCACTCCCACTGTCCTTTCCTAATAAAATGAGGAAATTGC
ATCGCATTGTCTGAGTAGGTGTCATTCTATTCTGGGGGGTGGGGTGGGGCAGGACAGCAAGGGGGAGGAT
TGGGAAGACAATAGCAGGCATGCTGGGGATGCGGTGGGCTCTATGGTCACTCGAGTTTACTCCCTATCAG
TGATAGAGAACGTATGAAGAGTTTACTCCCTATCAGTGATAGAGAACGTATGCAGACTTTACTCCCTATC
AGTGATAGAGAACGTATAAGGAGTTTACTCCCTATCAGTGATAGAGAACGTATGACCAGTTTACTCCCTA
TCAGTGATAGAGAACGTATCTACAGTTTACTCCCTATCAGTGATAGAGAACGTATATCCAGTTTACTCCC
TATCAGTGATAGAGAACGTATGTCGAGGTAGGCGTGTACGGTGGGCGCCTATAAAAGCAGAGCTCGTTTA
GTGAACCGTCAGATCGCCTGGAGCAATTCCACAACACTTTTGTCTTATACTTACTAGTGCCACCATGGTG
AGCAAGGGCGAGGAGGATAACATGGCCATCATCAAGGAGTTCATGCGCTTCAAGGTGCACATGGAGGGCT
CCGTGAACGGCCACGAGTTCGAGATCGAGGGCGAGGGCGAGGGCCGCCCCTACGAGGGCACCCAGACCGC
CAAGCTGAAGGTGACCAAGGGTGGCCCCCTGCCCTTCGCCTGGGACATCCTGTCCCCTCAGTTCATGTAC
GGCTCCAAGGCCTACGTGAAGCACCCCGCCGACATCCCCGACTACTTGAAGCTGTCCTTCCCCGAGGGCT
TCAAGTGGGAGCGCGTGATGAACTTCGAGGACGGCGGCGTGGTGACCGTGACCCAGGACTCCTCCCTGCA
GGACGGCGAGTTCATCTACAAGGTGAAGCTGCGCGGCACCAACTTCCCCTCCGACGGCCCCGTAATGCAG
AAGAAGACCATGGGCTGGGAGGCCTCCTCCGAGCGGATGTACCCCGAGGACGGCGCCCTGAAGGGCGAGA
TCAAGCAGAGGCTGAAGCTGAAGGACGGCGGCCACTACGACGCTGAGGTCAAGACCACCTACAAGGCCAA
GAAGCCCGTGCAGCTGCCCGGCGCCTACAACGTCAACATCAAGTTGGACATCACCTCCCACAACGAGGAC
TACACCATCGTGGAACAGTACGAACGCGCCGAGGGCCGCCACTCCACCGGCGGCATGGACGAGC
